Addgene plasmid #83754: MSCV-6NBC-GFP-PGK-Puro-Barcode77
Purpose: individual 6N barcode to make barcoded cell line variants
Depositing lab: Monte Winslow. Depositing organization: Stanford University. Publication: An in vivo multiplexed small-molecule screening platform. Gruner BM, Schulze CJ, Yang D, Ogasawara D, Dix MM, Rogers ZN, Chuang CH, McFarland CD, Chiou SH, Brown JM, Cravatt BF, Bogyo M, Winslow MM. Nat Methods. 2016 Sep 12. doi: 10.1038/nmeth.3992. PubMed 27617390.
Backbone
  Vector backbone: MSCV
  Vector type: Retroviral
  Selectable markers: Puromycin
Growth in bacteria
  Bacterial resistance: Ampicillin, 100 μg/mL
  Growth temperature: 37°C
  Growth strain: DH5alpha
  Copy number: High Copy
Gene/Insert
  Gene/Insert name: Barcode77
  Species: Synthetic
  Cloning method: Restriction Enzyme; 5′ cloning site BglII (destroyed during cloning); 3′ cloning site EcoRI (not destroyed)
  Sequencing primers: 5′ CCCTTGAACCTCCTCGTTCGACC
Terms and licenses: Academic/Nonprofit Terms; Industry Terms: Not Available to Industry
How to cite: MSCV-6NBC-GFP-PGK-Puro-Barcode77 was a gift from Monte Winslow (Addgene plasmid # 83754 ; http://n2t.net/addgene:83754 ; RRID:Addgene_83754)
