[The description below was written by a language model from this plasmid's Addgene catalogue record and pLannotate feature annotations shown in this document.]
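Description:
MSCV-6NBC-GFP-PGK-Puro-Barcode77 is a gammaretroviral transfer vector built on the murine stem cell virus (MSCV) backbone, one member of a series of plasmids that each carry a distinct, defined synthetic six-nucleotide barcode. In bacteria it is maintained by a high-copy ColE1/pUC-type origin and selected with ampicillin through the β-lactamase gene. The remaining bacterial annotations (short lacI, lacZα, rop, bom and tetracycline-resistance fragments, plus a lac promoter/operator) are non-functional remnants of earlier cloning vectors.

The proviral region is bounded by MESV-derived 5′ and 3′ long terminal repeats. Downstream of the 5′ LTR lie the Ψ packaging signal and a truncated, start-codon-less gag segment, which together promote efficient encapsidation of the vector RNA when packaging functions are supplied in trans. EGFP follows with no separate promoter annotated upstream, so it is presumably expressed from the LTR, while an internal mouse PGK promoter drives puromycin N-acetyltransferase. Transduced cells are therefore both green fluorescent and puromycin selectable. The barcode itself is too short to be annotated in the feature table. The record indicates it was inserted between a BglII site (destroyed) and an EcoRI site, but its exact position relative to EGFP is not stated.

Because the integrated provirus stably marks a cell and its progeny with a heritable sequence tag, this plasmid is used to generate uniquely barcoded variants of a cell line. According to the associated publication, such variants supported a multiplexed in vivo small-molecule screening platform. The presumed principle is that differently barcoded populations are pooled and their relative abundance read out by sequencing the barcode.
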