Features (pLannotate 1.2.2; 19 found; start..end, strand, type, name):
    579..920     +  misc_feature   MESV Ψ: packaging signal of murine embryonic stem cell virus
    987..1403    +  CDS            gag (truncated): truncated Moloney murine leukemia virus (MMLV) gag gene lacking the start codon
   1427..2143    +  CDS            EGFP: EGFP is a basic (constitutively fluorescent) green fluorescent protein published in 1996, derived from Aequorea victoria. It is reported to be a rapidly-maturing weak dimer with moderate acid sensitivity.
   2161..2660    +  promoter       PGK promoter: mouse phosphoglycerate kinase 1 promoter
   2681..3280    +  CDS            PuroR: puromycin N-acetyltransferase; pac from Streptomyces alboniger; confers resistance to puromycin
   3380..3894    +  LTR            3' LTR: 3' long terminal repeat from murine embryonic stem cell virus
   4087..4103    -  protein_bind   lac operator: The lac repressor binds to the lac operator to inhibit transcription in E. coli. This inhibition can be relieved by adding lactose or isopropyl-β-D-thiogalactopyranoside (IPTG). lac repressor encoded by lacI
   4111..4141    -  promoter       lac promoter: promoter for the E. coli lac operon
   4156..4177    -  protein_bind   CAP binding site: CAP binding activates transcription in the presence of cAMP. E. coli catabolite activator protein
   4190..4282    -  CDS            lacI (fragment): lac repressor; lacI; The lac repressor binds to the lac operator to inhibit transcription in E. coli. This inhibition can be relieved by adding lactose or isopropyl-β-D-thiogalactopyranoside (IPTG).
   4465..5053    -  rep_origin     ori: high-copy-number ColE1/pMB1/pBR322/pUC origin of replication
   5224..6084    -  CDS            AmpR: β-lactamase; bla; confers resistance to ampicillin, carbenicillin, and related antibiotics
   6085..6189    -  promoter       AmpR promoter: bla
   6284..6319    +  CDS            rop (fragment): Rop protein, which maintains plasmids at low copy number; rop
   6421..6520    +  misc_feature   bom (fragment): basis of mobility region from pBR322
   6526..6675    -  CDS            lacZα (fragment): LacZα fragment of β-galactosidase; lacZ fragment
   6675..6876    -  CDS            TcR (fragment): tetracycline efflux protein; tet; confers resistance to tetracycline
   6877..6975    +  CDS            env (fragment): murine leukemia virus gPr80 envelope polyprotein precursor; env; proteolytically cleaved into gp70SU and p15TM subunits
   7017..515     +  LTR            5' LTR (across the origin): 5' long terminal repeat from murine embryonic stem cell virus
>Addgene plasmid #83754 | MSCV-6NBC-GFP-PGK-Puro-Barcode77 | depositor full sequence | sequence record 159940 | Full Sequence
TGAAAGACCCCACCTGTAGGTTTGGCAAGCTAGCTTAAGTAACGCCATTTTGCAAGGCATGGAAAATACA
TAACTGAGAATAGAGAAGTTCAGATCAAGGTTAGGAACAGAGAGACAGCAGAATATGGGCCAAACAGGAT
ATCTGTGGTAAGCAGTTCCTGCCCCGGCTCAGGGCCAAGAACAGATGGTCCCCAGATGCGGTCCCGCCCT
CAGCAGTTTCTAGAGAACCATCAGATGTTTCCAGGGTGCCCCAAGGACCTGAAATGACCCTGTGCCTTAT
TTGAACTAACCAATCAGTTCGCTTCTCGCTTCTGTTCGCGCGCTTCTGCTCCCCGAGCTCAATAAAAGAG
CCCACAACCCCTCACTCGGCGCGCCAGTCCTCCGATAGACTGCGTCGCCCGGGTACCCGTATTCCCAATA
AAGCCTCTTGCTGTTTGCATCCGAATCGTGGACTCGCTGATCCTTGGGAGGGTCTCCTCAGATTGATTGA
CTGCCCACCTCGGGGGTCTTTCATTTGGAGGTTCCACCGAGATTTGGAGACCCCTGCCCAGGGACCACCG
ACCCCCCCGCCGGGAGGTAAGCTGGCCAGCGGTCGTTTCGTGTCTGTCTCTGTCTTTGTGCGTGTTTGTG
CCGGCATCTAATGTTTGCGCCTGCGTCTGTACTAGTTAGCTAACTAGCTCTGTATCTGGCGGACCCGTGG
TGGAACTGACGAGTTCTGAACACCCGGCCGCAACCCTGGGAGACGTCCCAGGGACTTTGGGGGCCGTTTT
TGTGGCCCGACCTGAGGAAGGGAGTCGATGTGGAATCCGACCCCGTCAGGATATGTGGTTCTGGTAGGAG
ACGAGAACCTAAAACAGTTCCCGCCTCCGTCTGAATTTTTGCTTTCGGTTTGGAACCGAAGCCGCGCGTC
TTGTCTGCTGCAGCGCTGCAGCATCGTTCTGTGTTGTCTCTGTCTGACTGTGTTTCTGTATTTGTCTGAA
AATTAGGGCCAGACTGTTACCACTCCCTTAAGTTTGACCTTAGGTCACTGGAAAGATGTCGAGCGGATCG
CTCACAACCAGTCGGTAGATGTCAAGAAGAGACGTTGGGTTACCTTCTGCTCTGCAGAATGGCCAACCTT
TAACGTCGGATGGCCGCGAGACGGCACCTTTAACCGAGACCTCATCACCCAGGTTAAGATCAAGGTCTTT
TCACCTGGCCCGCATGGACACCCAGACCAGGTCCCCTACATCGTGACCTGGGAAGCCTTGGCTTTTGACC
CCCCTCCCTGGGTCAAGCCCTTTGTACACCCTAAGCCTCCGCCTCCTCTTCCTCCATCCGCCCCGTCTCT
CCCCCTTGAACCTCCTCGTTCGACCCCGCCTCGATCCTCCCTTTATCCAGCCCTCACTCCTTCTCTAGGC
GCCGGAATTAGATCCGTACATCCACCATGGTGAGCAAGGGCGAGGAGCTGTTCACCGGGGTGGTGCCCAT
CCTGGTCGAGCTGGACGGCGACGTAAACGGCCACAAGTTCAGCGTGTCCGGCGAGGGCGAGGGCGATGCC
ACCTACGGCAAGCTGACCCTGAAGTTCATCTGCACCACCGGCAAGCTGCCCGTGCCCTGGCCCACCCTCG
TGACCACCCTGACCTACGGCGTGCAGTGCTTCAGCCGCTACCCCGACCACATGAAGCAGCACGACTTCTT
CAAGTCCGCCATGCCCGAAGGCTACGTCCAGGAGCGCACCATCTTCTTCAAGGACGACGGCAACTACAAG
ACCCGCGCCGAGGTGAAGTTCGAGGGCGACACCCTGGTGAACCGCATCGAGCTGAAGGGCATCGACTTCA
AGGAGGACGGCAACATCCTGGGGCACAAGCTGGAGTACAACTACAACAGCCACAACGTCTATATCATGGC
CGACAAGCAGAAGAACGGCATCAAGGTGAACTTCAAGATCCGCCACAACATCGAGGACGGCAGCGTGCAG
CTCGCCGACCACTACCAGCAGAACACCCCCATCGGCGACGGCCCCGTGCTGCTGCCCGACAACCACTACC
TGAGCACCCAGTCCGCCCTGAGCAAAGACCCCAACGAGAAGCGCGATCACATGGTCCTGCTGGAGTTCGT
GACCGCCGCCGGGATCACTCTCGGCATGGACGAGCTGTACAAGTAGCGGAGAATTCTACCGGGTAGGGGA
GGCGCTTTTCCCAAGGCAGTCTGGAGCATGCGCTTTAGCAGCCCCGCTGGGCACTTGGCGCTACACAAGT
GGCCTCTGGCCTCGCACACATTCCACATCCACCGGTAGGCGCCAACCGGCTCCGTTCTTTGGTGGCCCCT
TCGCGCCACCTTCTACTCCTCCCCTAGTCAGGAAGTTCCCCCCCGCCCCGCAGCTCGCGTCGTGCAGGAC
GTGACAAATGGAAGTAGCACGTCTCACTAGTCTCGTGCAGATGGACAGCACCGCTGAGCAATGGAAGCGG
GTAGGCCTTTGGGGCAGCGGCCAATAGCAGCTTTGCTCCTTCGCTTTCTGGGCTCAGAGGCTGGGAAGGG
GTGGGTCCGGGGGCGGGCTCAGGGGCGGGCTCAGGGGCGGGGCGGGCGCCCGAAGGTCCTCCGGAGGCCC
GGCATTCTGCACGCTTCAAAAGCGCACGTCTGCCGCGCTGTTCTCCTCTTCCTCATCTCCGGGCCTTTCG
ACCTGCAGCCCAAGCTTACCATGACCGAGTACAAGCCCACGGTGCGCCTCGCCACCCGCGACGACGTCCC
CAGGGCCGTACGCACCCTCGCCGCCGCGTTCGCCGACTACCCCGCCACGCGCCACACCGTCGATCCGGAC
CGCCACATCGAGCGGGTCACCGAGCTGCAAGAACTCTTCCTCACGCGCGTCGGGCTCGACATCGGCAAGG
TGTGGGTCGCGGACGACGGCGCCGCGGTGGCGGTCTGGACCACGCCGGAGAGCGTCGAAGCGGGGGCGGT
GTTCGCCGAGATCGGCCCGCGCATGGCCGAGTTGAGCGGTTCCCGGCTGGCCGCGCAGCAACAGATGGAA
GGCCTCCTGGCGCCGCACCGGCCCAAGGAGCCCGCGTGGTTCCTGGCCACCGTCGGCGTCTCGCCCGACC
ACCAGGGCAAGGGTCTGGGCAGCGCCGTCGTGCTCCCCGGAGTGGAGGCGGCCGAGCGCGCCGGGGTGCC
CGCCTTCCTGGAGACCTCCGCGCCCCGCAACCTCCCCTTCTACGAGCGGCTCGGCTTCACCGTCACCGCC
GACGTCGAGGTGCCCGAAGGACCGCGCACCTGGTGCATGACCCGCAAGCCCGGTGCCTGACGCCCGCCCC
ACGACCCGCAGCGCCCGACCGAAAGGAGCGCACGACCCCATGCATCGATAAAATAAAAGATTTTATTTAG
TCTCCAGAAAAAGGGGGGAATGAAAGACCCCACCTGTAGGTTTGGCAAGCTAGCTTAAGTAACGCCATTT
TGCAAGGCATGGAAAATACATAACTGAGAATAGAGAAGTTCAGATCAAGGTTAGGAACAGAGAGACAGCA
GAATATGGGCCAAACAGGATATCTGTGGTAAGCAGTTCCTGCCCCGGCTCAGGGCCAAGAACAGATGGTC
CCCAGATGCGGTCCCGCCCTCAGCAGTTTCTAGAGAACCATCAGATGTTTCCAGGGTGCCCCAAGGACCT
GAAATGACCCTGTGCCTTATTTGAACTAACCAATCAGTTCGCTTCTCGCTTCTGTTCGCGCGCTTCTGCT
CCCCGAGCTCAATAAAAGAGCCCACAACCCCTCACTCGGCGCGCCAGTCCTCCGATAGACTGCGTCGCCC
GGGTACCCGTGTATCCAATAAACCCTCTTGCAGTTGCATCCGACTTGTGGTCTCGCTGTTCCTTGGGAGG
GTCTCCTCTGAGTGATTGACTACCCGTCAGCGGGGGTCTTTCATGGGTAACAGTTTCTTGAAGTTGGAGA
ACAACATTCTGAGGGTAGGAGTCGAATATTAAGTAATCCTGACTCAATTAGCCACTGTTTTGAATCCACA
TACTCCAATACTCCTGAAATAGTTCATTATGGACAGCGCAGAAGAGCTGGGGAGAATTAATTCGTAATCA
TGGTCATAGCTGTTTCCTGTGTGAAATTGTTATCCGCTCACAATTCCACACAACATACGAGCCGGAAGCA
TAAAGTGTAAAGCCTGGGGTGCCTAATGAGTGAGCTAACTCACATTAATTGCGTTGCGCTCACTGCCCGC
TTTCCAGTCGGGAAACCTGTCGTGCCAGCTGCATTAATGAATCGGCCAACGCGCGGGGAGAGGCGGTTTG
CGTATTGGGCGCTCTTCCGCTTCCTCGCTCACTGACTCGCTGCGCTCGGTCGTTCGGCTGCGGCGAGCGG
TATCAGCTCACTCAAAGGCGGTAATACGGTTATCCACAGAATCAGGGGATAACGCAGGAAAGAACATGTG
AGCAAAAGGCCAGCAAAAGGCCAGGAACCGTAAAAAGGCCGCGTTGCTGGCGTTTTTCCATAGGCTCCGC
CCCCCTGACGAGCATCACAAAAATCGACGCTCAAGTCAGAGGTGGCGAAACCCGACAGGACTATAAAGAT
ACCAGGCGTTTCCCCCTGGAAGCTCCCTCGTGCGCTCTCCTGTTCCGACCCTGCCGCTTACCGGATACCT
GTCCGCCTTTCTCCCTTCGGGAAGCGTGGCGCTTTCTCATAGCTCACGCTGTAGGTATCTCAGTTCGGTG
TAGGTCGTTCGCTCCAAGCTGGGCTGTGTGCACGAACCCCCCGTTCAGCCCGACCGCTGCGCCTTATCCG
GTAACTATCGTCTTGAGTCCAACCCGGTAAGACACGACTTATCGCCACTGGCAGCAGCCACTGGTAACAG
GATTAGCAGAGCGAGGTATGTAGGCGGTGCTACAGAGTTCTTGAAGTGGTGGCCTAACTACGGCTACACT
AGAAGGACAGTATTTGGTATCTGCGCTCTGCTGAAGCCAGTTACCTTCGGAAAAAGAGTTGGTAGCTCTT
GATCCGGCAAACAAACCACCGCTGGTAGCGGTGGTTTTTTTGTTTGCAAGCAGCAGATTACGCGCAGAAA
AAAAGGATCTCAAGAAGATCCTTTGATCTTTTCTACGGGGTCTGACGCTCAGTGGAACGAAAACTCACGT
TAAGGGATTTTGGTCATGAGATTATCAAAAAGGATCTTCACCTAGATCCTTTTAAATTAAAAATGAAGTT
TTAAATCAATCTAAAGTATATATGAGTAAACTTGGTCTGACAGTTACCAATGCTTAATCAGTGAGGCACC
TATCTCAGCGATCTGTCTATTTCGTTCATCCATAGTTGCCTGACTCCCCGTCGTGTAGATAACTACGATA
CGGGAGGGCTTACCATCTGGCCCCAGTGCTGCAATGATACCGCGAGACCCACGCTCACCGGCTCCAGATT
TATCAGCAATAAACCAGCCAGCCGGAAGGGCCGAGCGCAGAAGTGGTCCTGCAACTTTATCCGCCTCCAT
CCAGTCTATTAATTGTTGCCGGGAAGCTAGAGTAAGTAGTTCGCCAGTTAATAGTTTGCGCAACGTTGTT
GCCATTGCTACAGGCATCGTGGTGTCACGCTCGTCGTTTGGTATGGCTTCATTCAGCTCCGGTTCCCAAC
GATCAAGGCGAGTTACATGATCCCCCATGTTGTGCAAAAAAGCGGTTAGCTCCTTCGGTCCTCCGATCGT
TGTCAGAAGTAAGTTGGCCGCAGTGTTATCACTCATGGTTATGGCAGCACTGCATAATTCTCTTACTGTC
ATGCCATCCGTAAGATGCTTTTCTGTGACTGGTGAGTACTCAACCAAGTCATTCTGAGAATAGTGTATGC
GGCGACCGAGTTGCTCTTGCCCGGCGTCAATACGGGATAATACCGCGCCACATAGCAGAACTTTAAAAGT
GCTCATCATTGGAAAACGTTCTTCGGGGCGAAAACTCTCAAGGATCTTACCGCTGTTGAGATCCAGTTCG
ATGTAACCCACTCGTGCACCCAACTGATCTTCAGCATCTTTTACTTTCACCAGCGTTTCTGGGTGAGCAA
AAACAGGAAGGCAAAATGCCGCAAAAAAGGGAATAAGGGCGACACGGAAATGTTGAATACTCATACTCTT
CCTTTTTCAATATTATTGAAGCATTTATCAGGGTTATTGTCTCATGAGCGGATACATATTTGAATGTATT
TAGAAAAATAAACAAATAGGGGTTCCGCGCACATTTCCCCGAAAAGTGCCACCTGACGTCTAAGAAACCA
TTATTATCATGACATTAACCTATAAAAATAGGCGTATCACGAGGCCCTTTCGTCTCGCGCGTTTCGGTGA
TGACGGTGAAAACCTCTGACACATGCAGCTCCCGGAGACGGTCACAGCTTGTCTGTAAGCGGATGCCGGG
AGCAGACAAGCCCGTCAGGGCGCGTCAGCGGGTGTTGGCGGGTGTCGGGGCTGGCTTAACTATGCGGCAT
CAGAGCAGATTGTACTGAGAGTGCACCATATGCGGTGTGAAATACCGCACAGATGCGTAAGGAGAAAATA
CCGCATCAGGCGCCATTCGCCATTCAGGCTGCGCAACTGTTGGGAAGGGCGATCGGTGCGGGCCTCTTCG
CTATTACGCCAGCTGGCGAAAGGGGGATGTGCTGCAAGGCGATTAAGTTGGGTAACGCCAGGGTTTTCCC
AGTCACGACGTTGTAAAACGACGGCGCAAGGAATGGTGCATGCAAGGAGATGGCGCCCAACAGTCCCCCG
GCCACGGGGCCTGCCACCATACCCACGCCGAAACAAGCGCTCATGAGCCCGAAGTGGCGAGCCCGATCTT
CCCCATCGGTGATGTCGGCGATATAGGCGCCAGCAACCGCACCTGTGGCGCCGGTGATGCCGGCCACGAT
GCGTCCGGCGTAGAGGCGATTAGTCCAATTTGTTAAAGACAGGATATCAGTGGTCCAGGCTCTAGTTTTG
ACTCAACAATATCACCAGCTGAAGCCTATAGAGTACGAGCCATAGATAAAATAAAAGATTTTATTTAGTC
TCCAGAAAAAGGGGGGAA
