>Addgene plasmid #83754 | MSCV-6NBC-GFP-PGK-Puro-Barcode77 | addgene partial sequence | sequence record 165486 | pLXSN5 5'-CCCTTGAACCTCCTCGTTCGACC-3'
CAGCCCTCACTCCTTCTCTAGGCGCCGGAATTAGATCCGTACATCCACCATGGTGAGCAAGGGCGAGGAG
CTGTTCACCGGGGTGGTGCCCATCCTGGTCGAGCTGGACGGCGACGTAAACGGCCACAAGTTCAGCGTGT
CCGGCGAGGGCGAGGGCGATGCCACCTACGGCAAGCTGACCCTGAAGTTCATCTGCACCACCGGCAAGCT
GCCCGTGCCCTGGCCCACCCTCGTGACCACCCTGACCTACGGCGTGCAGTGCTTCAGCCGCTACCCCGAC
CACATGAAGCAGCACGACTTCTTCAAGTCCGCCATGCCCGAAGGCTACGTCCAGGAGCGCACCATCTTCT
TCAAGGACGACGGCAACTACAAGACCCGCGCCGAGGTGAAGTTCGAGGGCGACACCCTGGTGAACCGCAT
CGAGCTGAAGGGCATCGACTTCAAGGAGGACGGCAACATCCTGGGGCACAAGCTGGAGTACAACTACAAC
AGCCACAACGTCTATATCATGGCCGACAAGCAGAAGAACGGCATCAAGGTGAACTTCAAGATCCGCCACA
ACATCGAGGACGGCAGCGTGCAGCTCGCCGACCACTACCAGCAGAACACCCCCATCGGCGACGGCCCCGT
GCTGCTGCCCGACAACCACTACCTGAGCACCCAGTCCGCCCTGAGCAAAGACCCCAACGAGAAGCGCGAT
CACATGGTCCTGCTGGAGTTCGTGACCGCCGCCGGGATCACTCTCGGCATGGACGAGCTGTACAAGTAGC
GGAGAATTCTACCGGGTAGGGGAGGCGCTTTTCCCAAGGCAGTCTGGAGCATGCGCTTTAG
